>Addgene plasmid #144848 | TFORF3372 | addgene full sequence | sequence record 409036 | Addgene NGS Result
TTAATGTAGTCTTATGCAATACTCTTGTAGTCTTGCAACATGGTAACGATGAGTTAGCAACATGCCTTAC
AAGGAGAGAAAAAGCACCGTGCATGCCGATTGGTGGAAGTAAGGTGGTACGATCGTGCCTTATTAGGAAG
GCAACAGACGGGTCTGACATGGATTGGACGAACCACTGAATTGCCGCATTGCAGAGATATTGTATTTAAG
TGCCTAGCTCGATACATAAACGGGTCTCTCTGGTTAGACCAGATCTGAGCCTGGGAGCTCTCTGGCTAAC
TAGGGAACCCACTGCTTAAGCCTCAATAAAGCTTGCCTTGAGTGCTTCAAGTAGTGTGTGCCCGTCTGTT
GTGTGACTCTGGTAACTAGAGATCCCTCAGACCCTTTTAGTCAGTGTGGAAAATCTCTAGCAGTGGCGCC
CGAACAGGGACTTGAAAGCGAAAGGGAAACCAGAGGAGCTCTCTCGACGCAGGACTCGGCTTGCTGAAGC
GCGCACGGCAAGAGGCGAGGGGCGGCGACTGGTGAGTACGCCAAAAATTTTGACTAGCGGAGGCTAGAAG
GAGAGAGATGGGTGCGAGAGCGTCAGTATTAAGCGGGGGAGAATTAGATCGCGATGGGAAAAAATTCGGT
TAAGGCCAGGGGGAAAGAAAAAATATAAATTAAAACATATAGTATGGGCAAGCAGGGAGCTAGAACGATT
CGCAGTTAATCCTGGCCTGTTAGAAACATCAGAAGGCTGTAGACAAATACTGGGACAGCTACAACCATCC
CTTCAGACAGGATCAGAAGAACTTAGATCATTATATAATACAGTAGCAACCCTCTATTGTGTGCATCAAA
GGATAGAGATAAAAGACACCAAGGAAGCTTTAGACAAGATAGAGGAAGAGCAAAACAAAAGTAAGACCAC
CGCACAGCAAGCGGCCGCTGATCTTCAGACCTGGAGGAGGAGATATGAGGGACAATTGGAGAAGTGAATT
ATATAAATATAAAGTAGTAAAAATTGAACCATTAGGAGTAGCACCCACCAAGGCAAAGAGAAGAGTGGTG
CAGAGAGAAAAAAGAGCAGTGGGAATAGGAGCTTTGTTCCTTGGGTTCTTGGGAGCAGCAGGAAGCACTA
TGGGCGCAGCGTCAATGACGCTGACGGTACAGGCCAGACAATTATTGTCTGGTATAGTGCAGCAGCAGAA
CAATTTGCTGAGGGCTATTGAGGCGCAACAGCATCTGTTGCAACTCACAGTCTGGGGCATCAAGCAGCTC
CAGGCAAGAATCCTGGCTGTGGAAAGATACCTAAAGGATCAACAGCTCCTGGGGATTTGGGGTTGCTCTG
GAAAACTCATTTGCACCACTGCTGTGCCTTGGAATGCTAGTTGGAGTAATAAATCTCTGGAACAGATTTG
GAATCACACGACCTGGATGGAGTGGGACAGAGAAATTAACAATTACACAAGCTTAATACACTCCTTAATT
GAAGAATCGCAAAACCAGCAAGAAAAGAATGAACAAGAATTATTGGAATTAGATAAATGGGCAAGTTTGT
GGAATTGGTTTAACATAACAAATTGGCTGTGGTATATAAAATTATTCATAATGATAGTAGGAGGCTTGGT
AGGTTTAAGAATAGTTTTTGCTGTACTTTCTATAGTGAATAGAGTTAGGCAGGGATATTCACCATTATCG
TTTCAGACCCACCTCCCAACCCCGAGGGGACCCATGCATTGCATCTCAATTAGTCAGCAACCAGGTGTGG
AAAGTCCCCAGGCTCCCCAGCAGGCAGAAGTATGCAAAGCATGCGTCTCAATTAGTCAGCAACCATAGTC
CCGCCCCTAACTCCGCCCATCCCGCCCCTAACTCCGCCCAGTTCCGCCCATTCTCCGCCCCATGGCTGAC
TAATTTTTTTTATTTATGCAGAGGCCGAGGCCGCCTCGGCCTCTGAGCTATTCCAGAAGTAGTGAGGAGG
CTTTTTTGGAGGCCTAGGCTTTTGCAAAAAGCTTTCTAGAGGTACCACCGGAGCTTACCATGACCGAGTA
CAAGCCCACGGTGCGCCTCGCCACCCGCGACGACGTCCCCAGGGCCGTACGCACCCTCGCCGCCGCGTTC
GCCGACTACCCCGCCACGCGCCACACCGTCGATCCGGACCGCCACATCGAGCGGGTCACCGAGCTGCAAG
AACTCTTCCTCACGCGCGTCGGGCTCGACATCGGCAAGGTGTGGGTCGCGGACGACGGCGCCGCCGTGGC
GGTCTGGACCACGCCGGAGAGCGTCGAAGCGGGGGCGGTGTTCGCCGAGATCGGCCCGCGCATGGCCGAG
TTGAGCGGTTCCCGGCTGGCCGCGCAGCAACAGATGGAAGGCCTCCTGGCGCCGCACCGGCCCAAGGAGC
CCGCGTGGTTCCTGGCCACCGTCGGCGTCTCGCCCGACCACCAGGGCAAGGGTCTGGGCAGCGCCGTCGT
GCTCCCCGGAGTGGAGGCGGCCGAGCGCGCCGGGGTGCCCGCCTTCCTGGAGACCTCCGCGCCCCGCAAC
CTCCCCTTCTACGAGCGGCTCGGCTTCACCGTCACCGCCGACGTCGAGGTGCCCGAAGGACCGCGCACCT
GGTGCATGACCCGCAAGCCCGGTGCCAGTTAACGAATTCTAGATCTTGAGACAAATGGCAGTATTCATCC
ACAATTTTAAAAGAAAAGGGGGGATTGGGGGGTACAGTGCAGGGGAAAGAATAGTAGACATAATAGCAAC
AGACATACAAACTAAAGAATTACAAAAACAAATTACAAAAATTCAAAATTTTCGGGTTTATTACAGGGAC
AGCAGAGATCCACTTTGGCGCCGGCTCGAGGCCTGCAGGTGCAAAGATGGATAAAGTTTTAAACAGAGAG
GAATCTTTGCAGCTAATGGACCTTCTAGGTCTTGAAAGGAGTGGGAATTGGCTCCGGTGCCCGTCAGTGG
GCAGAGCGCACATCGCCCACAGTCCCCGAGAAGTTGGGGGGAGGGGTCGGCAATTGAACCGGTGCCTAGA
GAAGGTGGCGCGGGGTAAACTGGGAAAGTGATGTCGTGTACTGGCTCCGCCTTTTTCCCGAGGGTGGGGG
AGAACCGTATATAAGTGCAGTAGTCGCCGTGAACGTTCTTTTTCGCAACGGGTTTGCCGCCAGAACACAG
GTAAGTGCCGTGTGTGGTTCCCGCGGGCCTGGCCTCTTTACGGGTTATGGCCCTTGCGTGCCTTGAATTA
CTTCCACCTGGCTGCAGTACGTGATTCTTGATCCCGAGCTTCGGGTTGGAAGTGGGTGGGAGAGTTCGAG
GCCTTGCGCTTAAGGAGCCCCTTCGCCTCGTGCTTGAGTTGAGGCCTGGCCTGGGCGCTGGGGCCGCCGC
GTGCGAATCTGGTGGCACCTTCGCGCCTGTCTCGCTGCTTTCGATAAGTCTCTAGCCATTTAAAATTTTT
GATGACCTGCTGCGACGCTTTTTTTCTGGCAAGATAGTCTTGTAAATGCGGGCCAAGATCTGCACACTGG
TATTTCGGTTTTTGGGGCCGCGGGCGGCGACGGGGCCCGTGCGTCCCAGCGCACATGTTCGGCGAGGCGG
GGCCTGCGAGCGCGGCCACCGAGAATCGGACGGGGGTAGTCTCAAGCTGGCCGGCCTGCTCTGGTGCCTG
GCCTCGCGCCGCCGTGTATCGCCCCGCCCTGGGCGGCAAGGCTGGCCCGGTCGGCACCAGTTGCGTGAGC
GGAAAGATGGCCGCTTCCCGGCCCTGCTGCAGGGAGCTCAAAATGGAGGACGCGGCGCTCGGGAGAGCGG
GCGGGTGAGTCACCCACACAAAGGAAAAGGGCCTTTCCGTCCTCAGCCGTCGCTTCATGTGGCTCCACGG
AGTACCGGGCGCCGTCCAGGCACCTCGATTAGTTCTCGAGCTTTTGGAGTACGTCGTCTTTAGGTTGGGG
GGAGGGGTTTTATGCGATGGAGTTTCCCCACACTGAGTGGGTGGAGACTGAAGTTAGGCCAGCTTGGCAC
TTGATGTAATTCTCCTTGGAATTTGCCCTTTTTGAGTTTGGATCTTGGTTCATTCTCAAGCCTCAGACAG
TGGTTCAAAGTTTTTTTCTTCCATTTCAGGTGTCGTGAGGCTAGCATCGATTGATCAACAAGTTTGTACA
AAAAAGTTGGCACCATGGCCACCGCTAACAGCATCATCGTGCTGGATGATGATGACGAAGATGAAGCAGC
TGCTCAGCCAGGGCCCTCCCACCCACTCCCCAATGCGGCCTCACCTGGGGCAGAAGCCCCTAGCTCCTCT
GAGCCTCATGGGGCCAGAGGAAGCAGTAGTTCGGGCGGCAAGAAATGCTACAAGCTGGAGAATGAGAAGC
TGTTCGAAGAGTTCCTTGAACTTTGTAAGATGCAGACAGCAGACCACCCTGAGGTGGTCCCATTCCTCTA
TAACCGGCAGCAACGTGCCCACTCTCTGTTTTTGGCCTCGGCGGAGTTCTGCAACATCCTCTCTAGGGTC
CTGTCTCGGGCCCGGAGCCGGCCAGCCAAGCTCTATGTCTACATCAATGAGCTCTGCACTGTTCTCAAGG
CCCACTCAGCCAAAAAGAAGCTGAACTTGGCCCCTGCCGCCACCACCTCCAATGAGCCCTCTGGGAATAA
CCCTCCCACACACCTCTCCTTGGACCCCACAAATGCTGAAAACACTGCCTCTCAGTCTCCAAGGACCCGT
GGTTCCCGGCGGCAGATCCAGCGTTTGGAGCAGCTGCTGGCGCTCTATGTGGCAGAGATCCGGCGGCTGC
AGGAAAAGGAGTTGGATCTCTCAGAATTGGATGACCCAGACTCCGCATACCTGCAGGAGGCACGGTTGAA
GCGTAAGCTGATCCGCCTCTTTGGGCGACTATGTGAGCTGAAAGACTGCTCTTCACTGACCGGCCGTGTC
ATAGAGCAGCGCATCCCCTACCGTGGCACCCGCTACCCAGAGGTTAACAGGCGCATTGAGCGGCTCATCA
ACAAGCCAGGGCCTGATACCTTCCCTGACTATGGGGATGTGCTTCGGGCTGTAGAGAAGGCAGCTGCCCG
ACACAGCCTTGGCCTCCCCCGACAGCAGCTCCAGCTCATGGCTCAGGATGCCTTCCGAGATGTGGGCATC
AGGTTACAGGAGCGACGTCACCTCGATCTCATCTACAACTTTGGCTGCCACCTCACAGATGACTATAGGC
CAGGCGTTGACCCTGCACTATCAGATCCTGTGTTGGCCCGGCGCCTTCGGGAAAACCGGAGTTTGGCCAT
GAGTCGGCTGGATGAGGTCATCTCCAAATATGCAATGTTGCAAGACAAAAGTGAGGAGGGCGAGAGAAAA
AAGAGAAGAGCTCGGCTCCAAGGCACCTCTTCCCACTCTGCAGACACCCCCGAAGCCTCCTTGGATTCTG
GTGAGGGCCCTAGTGGAATGGCATCCCAGGGGTGCCCTTCTGCCTCCAGAGCTGAGACAGATGACGAAGA
CGATGAGGAGAGTGATGAGGAAGAGGAGGAGGAGGAGGAAGAAGAAGAGGAGGAGGCCACAGATTCTGAA
GAGGAGGAGGATCTGGAACAGATGCAGGAGGGTCAGGAGGATGATGAAGAGGAGGACGAAGAGGAAGAAG
CAGCAGCAGGTAAAGATGGAGACAAGAGCCCCATGTCCTCACTACAGATCTCCAATGAAAAGAACCTGGA
ACCTGGCAAACAGATCAGCAGATCTTCAGGGGAGCAGCAAAACAAAGGACGCATAGTGTCACCATCGTTA
CTGTCAGAAGAACCCCTGGCCCCCTCCAGCATAGATGCTGAAAGCAATGGAGAACAGCCTGAGGAGCTGA
CCCTGGAGGAAGAAAGCCCTGTGTCTCAGCTCTTTGAGCTAGAGATTGAAGCTTTGCCCCTGGATACCCC
TTCCTCTGTGGAGACGGACATTTCCTCTTCCAGGAAGCAATCAGAGGAGCCCTTCACCACTGTCTTAGAG
AATGGAGCAGGCATGGTCTCTTCTACTTCCTTCAATGGAGGCGTCTCTCCTCACAACTGGGGAGATTCTG
GTCCCCCCTGCAAAAAATCTCGGAAGGAGAAGAAGCAAACAGGATCAGGGCCATTAGGAAACAGCTATGT
GGAAAGGCAAAGGTCAGTGCATGAGAAGAATGGGAAAAAGATATGTACCCTGCCCAGCCCACCTTCCCCC
TTGGCTTCCTTGGCCCCAGTTGCTGATTCCTCCACGAGGGTGGACTCTCCCAGCCATGGCCTGGTGACCA
GCTCCCTCTGCATCCCTTCTCCAGCCCGGCTGTCCCAAACCCCCCATTCACAGCCTCCTCGGCCTGGTAC
TTGCAAGACAAGTGTGGCCACACAATGCGATCCAGAAGAGATCATCGTGCTCTCAGACTCTGATTTGCCA
ACTTTCTTGTACAAAGTGGTTGATATCGGTAAGCCTATCCCTAACCCTCTCCTCGGTCTCGATTCTACGT
AGTAATGAACTAGTCCGTAACTTGAAAGTATTTCGATTTCTTGGCTTTATATATCTTGTGGAAAGGACGA
CACCCCTCAGCTCAGTCGCCGATCACGCGTTAAGTCGACAATCAACCTCTGGATTACAAAATTTGTGAAA
GATTGACTGGTATTCTTAACTATGTTGCTCCTTTTACGCTATGTGGATACGCTGCTTTAATGCCTTTGTA
TCATGCTATTGCTTCCCGTATGGCTTTCATTTTCTCCTCCTTGTATAAATCCTGGTTGCTGTCTCTTTAT
GAGGAGTTGTGGCCCGTTGTCAGGCAACGTGGCGTGGTGTGCACTGTGTTTGCTGACGCAACCCCCACTG
GTTGGGGCATTGCCACCACCTGTCAGCTCCTTTCCGGGACTTTCGCTTTCCCCCTCCCTATTGCCACGGC
GGAACTCATCGCCGCCTGCCTTGCCCGCTGCTGGACAGGGGCTCGGCTGTTGGGCACTGACAATTCCGTG
GTGTTGTCGGGGAAATCATCGTCCTTTCCTTGGCTGCTCGCCTGTGTTGCCACCTGGATTCTGCGCGGGA
CGTCCTTCTGCTACGTCCCTTCGGCCCTCAATCCAGCGGACCTTCCTTCCCGCGGCCTGCTGCCGGCTCT
GCGGCCTCTTCCGCGTCTTCGCCTTCGCCCTCAGACGAGTCGGATCTCCCTTTGGGCCGCCTCCCCGCGT
CGACTTTAAGACCAATGACTTACAAGGCAGCTGTAGATCTTAGCCACTTTTTAAAAGAAAAGGGGGGACT
GGAAGGGCTAATTCACTCCCAACGAAGACAAGATCTGCTTTTTGCTTGTACTGGGTCTCTCTGGTTAGAC
CAGATCTGAGCCTGGGAGCTCTCTGGCTAACTAGGGAACCCACTGCTTAAGCCTCAATAAAGCTTGCCTT
GAGTGCTTCAAGTAGTGTGTGCCCGTCTGTTGTGTGACTCTGGTAACTAGAGATCCCTCAGACCCTTTTA
GTCAGTGTGGAAAATCTCTAGCAGTACGTATAGTAGTTCATGTCATCTTATTATTCAGTATTTATAACTT
GCAAAGAAATGAATATCAGAGAGTGAGAGGAACTTGTTTATTGCAGCTTATAATGGTTACAAATAAAGCA
ATAGCATCACAAATTTCACAAATAAAGCATTTTTTTCACTGCATTCTAGTTGTGGTTTGTCCAAACTCAT
CAATGTATCTTATCATGTCTGGCTCTAGCTATCCCGCCCCTAACTCCGCCCATCCCGCCCCTAACTCCGC
CCAGTTCCGCCCATTCTCCGCCCCATGGCTGACTAATTTTTTTTATTTATGCAGAGGCCGAGGCCGCCTC
GGCCTCTGAGCTATTCCAGAAGTAGTGAGGAGGCTTTTTTGGAGGCCTAGGGACGTACCCAATTCGCCCT
ATAGTGAGTCGTATTACGCGCGCTCACTGGCCGTCGTTTTACAACGTCGTGACTGGGAAAACCCTGGCGT
TACCCAACTTAATCGCCTTGCAGCACATCCCCCTTTCGCCAGCTGGCGTAATAGCGAAGAGGCCCGCACC
GATCGCCCTTCCCAACAGTTGCGCAGCCTGAATGGCGAATGGG
[124 nt withheld, positions 8024-8147]
C
[91 nt withheld, positions 8149-8239]
A
[49 nt withheld, positions 8241-8289]
CCTTTGACGTTGGAGTCCACGTTCTTT
[37 nt withheld, positions 8317-8353]
ACCCTATCTCGGTCTATTCTTTTGATTTATAAGGGATTTTGCCGATTTCGGCCTATTGGTTAAAAAATGA
GCTGATTTAACAAAAATTTAACGCGAATTTTAACAAAATATTAACGCTTACAATTTAGGTGGCACTTTTC
GGGGAAATGTGCGCGGAACCCCTATTTGTTTATTTTTCTAAATACATTCAAATATGTATCCGCTCATGAG
ACAATAACCCTGATAAATGCTTCAATAATATTGAAAAAGGAAGAGTATGAGTATTCAACATTTCCGTGTC
GCCCTTATTCCCTTTTTTGCGGCATTTTGCCTTCCTGTTTTTGCTCACCCAGAAACGCTGGTGAAAGTAA
AAGATGCTGAAGATCAGTTGGGTGCACGAGTGGGTTACATCGAACTGGATCTCAACAGCGGTAAGATCCT
TGAGAGTTTTCGCCCCGAAGAACGTTTTCCAATGATGAGCACTTTTAAAGTTCTGCTATGTGGCGCGGTA
TTATCCCGTATTGACGCCGGGCAAGAGCAACTCGGTCGCCGCATACACTATTCTCAGAATGACTTGGTTG
AGTACTCACCAGTCACAGAAAAGCATCTTACGGATGGCATGACAGTAAGAGAATTATGCAGTGCTGCCAT
AACCATGAGTGATAACACTGCGGCCAACTTACTTCTGACAACGATCGGAGGACCGAAGGAGCTAACCGCT
TTTTTGCACAACATGGGGGATCATGTAACTCGCCTTGATCGTTGGGAACCGGAGCTGAATGAAGCCATAC
CAAACGACGAGCGTGACACCACGATGCCTGTAGCAATGGCAACAACGTTGCGCAAACTATTAACTGGCGA
ACTACTTACTCTAGCTTCCCGGCAACAATTAATAGACTGGATGGAGGCGGATAAAGTTGCAGGACCACTT
CTGCGCTCGGCCCTTCCGGCTGGCTGGTTTATTGCTGATAAATCTGGAGCCGGTGAGCGTGGGTCTCGCG
GTATCATTGCAGCACTGGGGCCAGATGGTAAGCCCTCCCGTATCGTAGTTATCTACACGACGGGGAGTCA
GGCAACTATGGATGAACGAAATAGACAGATCGCTGAGATAGGTGCCTCACTGATTAAGCATTGGTAACTG
TCAGACCAAGTTTACTCATATATACTTTAGATTGATTTAAAACTTCATTTTTAATTTAAAAGGATCTAGG
TGAAGATCCTTTTTGATAATCTCATGACCAAAATCCCTTAACGTGAGTTTTCGTTCCACTGAGCGTCAGA
CCCCGTAGAAAAGATCAAAGGATCTTCTTGAGATCCTTTTTTTCTGCGCGTAATCTGCTGCTTGCAAACA
AAAAAACCACCGCTACCAGCGGTGGTTTGTTTGCCGGATCAAGAGCTACCAACTCTTTTTCCGAAGGTAA
CTGGCTTCAGCAGAGCGCAGATACCAAATACTGTTCTTCTAGTGTAGCCGTAGTTAGGCCACCACTTCAA
GAACTCTGTAGCACCGCCTACATACCTCGCTCTGCTAATCCTGTTACCAGTGGCTGCTGCCAGTGGCGAT
AAGTCGTGTCTTACCGGGTTGGACTCAAGACGATAGTTACCGGATAAGGCGCAGCGGTCGGGCTGAACGG
GGGGTTCGTGCACACAGCCCAGCTTGGAGCGAACGACCTACACCGAACTGAGATACCTACAGCGTGAGCT
ATGAGAAAGCGCCACGCTTCCCGAAGGGAGAAAGGCGGACAGGTATCCGGTAAGCGGCAGGGTCGGAACA
GGAGAGCGCACGAGGGAGCTTCCAGGGGGAAACGCCTGGTATCTTTATAGTCCTGTCGGGTTTCGCCACC
TCTGACTTGAGCGTCGATTTTTGTGATGCTCGTCAGGGGGGCGGAGCCTATGGAAAAACGCCAGCAACGC
GGCCTTTTTACGGTTCCTGGCCTTTTGCTGGCCTTTTGCTCACATGTTCTTTCCTGCGTTATCCCCTGAT
TCTGTGGATAACCGTATTACCGCCTTTGAGTGAGCTGATACCGCTCGCCGCAGCCGAACGACCGAGCGCA
GCGAGTCAGTGAGCGAGGAAGCGGAAGAGCGCCCAATACGCAAACCGCCTCTCCCCGCGCGTTGGCCGAT
TCATTAATGCAGCTGGCACGACAGGTTTCCCGACTGGAAAGCGGGCAGTGAGCGCAACGCAATTAATGTG
AGTTAGCTCACTCATTAGGCACCCCAGGCTTTACACTTTATGCTTCCGGCTCGTATGTTGTGTGGAATTG
TGAGCGGATAACAATTTCACACAGGAAACAGCTATGACCATGATTACGCCAAGCGCGCAATTAACCCTCA
CTAAAGGGAACAAAAGCTGGAGCTGCAAGC
Features (pLannotate 1.2.2; 36 found; start..end, strand, type, name):
      5..231     +  promoter       RSV promoter: Rous sarcoma virus enhancer/promoter
    232..412     +  LTR            5' LTR (truncated): truncated 5' long terminal repeat (LTR) from HIV-1
    459..584     +  misc_feature   HIV-1 Ψ: packaging signal of human immunodeficiency virus type 1
    568..931     +  CDS            HIV-1 gag (fragment): gag protein from human immunodeficiency virus 1; gag
   1077..1310    +  misc_feature   RRE: The Rev response element (RRE) of HIV-1 allows for Rev-dependent mRNA export from the nucleus to the cytoplasm.
   1687..1713    +  CDS            Rev (fragment): human immunodeficiency virus 1 (HIV-1) Rev protein; rev; enhances nuclear export of unspliced and incompletely spliced viral mRNAs
   1720..1743    +  promoter       SV40 promoter (fragment): SV40 early promoter
   1744..1815    +  promoter       SV40 promoter (fragment): SV40 enhancer and early promoter
   1839..1974    +  rep_origin     SV40 ori: SV40 origin of replication
   2020..2616    +  CDS            PuroR (fragment): puromycin N-acetyltransferase; pac from Streptomyces; confers resistance to puromycin
   2665..2782    +  misc_feature   cPPT/CTS: central polypurine tract and central termination sequence of HIV-1
   2847..2913    +  CDS            small t antigen (fragment): SV40 (simian virus 40) small t antigen
   2939..3150    +  promoter       EF-1α core promoter: core promoter for human elongation factor EF-1α
   3151..3260    +  intron         EF-1α intron A (fragment): intron upstream of the start codon of human EF-1α
   3886..4089    +  intron         EF-1α intron A: truncated intron upstream of the start codon of human EF-1α
   4119..4136    +  protein_bind   attB1 (fragment): mutant version of attB; core recombination site for the Gateway® BP reaction BP Clonase™
   4145..6364    +  CDS            DAXX: DAXX_HUMAN - Also known as BING2, DAP6. Experimental evidence at protein level: Swiss-Prot protein existence level 1. Transcription corepressor known to repress transcriptional potential of several sumoylated transcription factors. Down-regulates basal and activated transcription. Its transcription repressor activity is modulated by recruiting it to subnuclear compartments like the nucleolus or PML/POD/ND10 nuclear bodies through interactions with MCSR1 and PML, respectively. Seems to regulate transcription in PML/POD/ND10 nuclear bodies together with PML and may influence TNFRSF6-dependent ap
   6372..6389    -  protein_bind   attB2 (fragment): mutant version of attB; core recombination site for the Gateway® BP reaction BP Clonase™
   6398..6439    +  CDS            V5 tag: epitope tag from simian virus 5
   6455..6508    +  promoter       U6 promoter (fragment): RNA polymerase III promoter for human U6 snRNA
   6550..7138    +  misc_feature   WPRE: woodchuck hepatitis virus posttranscriptional regulatory element
   7189..7208    +  misc_feature   cPPT/CTS (fragment): central polypurine tract and central termination sequence of HIV-1
   7210..7443    +  LTR            3' LTR (ΔU3): self-inactivating 3' long terminal repeat (LTR) from HIV-1
   7521..7642    +  polyA_signal   SV40 poly(A) signal: SV40 polyadenylation signal
   7682..7817    +  rep_origin     SV40 ori: SV40 origin of replication
   7838..7856    -  promoter       T7 promoter: promoter for bacteriophage T7 RNA polymerase
   7864..8019    +  CDS            lacZα (fragment): LacZα fragment of β-galactosidase; lacZ fragment
   8024..8452    +  rep_origin     f1 ori (sequence partly withheld): f1 bacteriophage origin of replication; arrow indicates direction of (+) strand synthesis
   8505..8609    +  promoter       AmpR promoter: bla
   8610..9470    +  CDS            AmpR: β-lactamase; bla; confers resistance to ampicillin, carbenicillin, and related antibiotics
   9641..10229   +  rep_origin     ori: high-copy-number ColE1/pMB1/pBR322/pUC origin of replication
  10412..10504   +  CDS            lacI (fragment): lac repressor; lacI; The lac repressor binds to the lac operator to inhibit transcription in E. coli. This inhibition can be relieved by adding lactose or isopropyl-β-D-thiogalactopyranoside (IPTG).
  10517..10538   +  protein_bind   CAP binding site: CAP binding activates transcription in the presence of cAMP. E. coli catabolite activator protein
  10553..10583   +  promoter       lac promoter: promoter for the E. coli lac operon
  10587..10609   +  protein_bind   lac operator (fragment): The lac repressor binds to the lac operator to inhibit transcription in E. coli. This inhibition can be relieved by adding lactose or isopropyl-β-D-thiogalactopyranoside (IPTG). lac repressor encoded by lacI
  10652..10670   +  promoter       T3 promoter: promoter for bacteriophage T3 RNA polymerase
