[The description below was written by a language model from this plasmid's Addgene catalogue record and pLannotate feature annotations shown in this document.]
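Description:
TFORF3372 is a third-generation-style, self-inactivating lentiviral expression plasmid built on the pLX_TRC317 backbone for overexpressing human DAXX in mammalian cells. It belongs to a barcoded transcription factor ORF collection. In bacteria it is maintained through a high-copy ColE1/pUC-type origin and selected with ampicillin via the β-lactamase gene. An f1 origin and remnants of a lac/T7/T3 cloning region are also present. The depositor notes that the plasmid can recombine, which is a common concern with LTR-containing vectors.

The viral genome is transcribed from an RSV promoter fused to a truncated HIV-1 5' LTR. It carries the Ψ packaging signal with a gag fragment, the RRE for Rev-dependent nuclear export, a cPPT/CTS, and a ΔU3 3' LTR that disables LTR promoter activity after integration. An SV40 poly(A) signal follows the 3' LTR.

Two expression units sit within the transfer region. An SV40 early promoter drives the puromycin N-acetyltransferase gene, allowing selection of transduced cells. An EF-1α promoter with its intron A drives the DAXX ORF, which was inserted by Gateway recombination and is flanked by attB1 and attB2 sites. The ORF is fused at its C terminus to a V5 epitope tag for detection. A WPRE downstream enhances transcript expression.

The catalogue describes a unique 24-bp barcode associated with each ORF, but the feature table does not annotate it. A short stretch between the V5 tag and the WPRE is scored as a U6 promoter fragment; the record does not explain its role. The barcode allows the ORF to be identified in pooled overexpression screens, such as those examining directed differentiation.
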