Addgene plasmid #144848: TFORF3372
Purpose: Lentiviral vector for overexpressing transcription factor ORFs with unique 24-bp barcodes. Barcodes facilitate identification of transcription factors in pooled screens.
Depositing lab: Feng Zhang. Depositing organization: Broad Institute. Publication: A transcription factor atlas of directed differentiation. Joung J, Ma S, Tay T, Geiger-Schuller KR, Kirchgatterer PC, Verdine VK, Guo B, Arias-Garcia MA, Allen WE, Singh A, Kuksenko O, Abudayyeh OO, Gootenberg JS, Fu Z, Macrae RK, Buenrostro JD, Regev A, Zhang F. Cell. 2023 Jan 5;186(1):209-229.e26. doi: 10.1016/j.cell.2022.11.026. PubMed 36608654.
Backbone
  Vector backbone: pLX_TRC317
  Backbone manufacturer: Broad Institute Genetic Perturbation Platform
  Backbone size w/o insert (bp): 8264
  Vector type: Mammalian Expression, Lentiviral
  Selectable markers: Puromycin
Growth in bacteria
  Bacterial resistance: Ampicillin, 100 μg/mL
  Growth temperature: 37°C
  Growth strain: NEB Stable
  Copy number: High Copy
Gene/Insert
  Gene/Insert name: DAXX
  Species: H. sapiens (human)
  Insert size (bp): 2429
  Entrez Gene: DAXX (a.k.a. BING2, DAP6, EAP1, SMIM40)
  Promoter: EF1a
  Tag / fusion protein: V5 (C terminal on insert)
  Cloning method: Gateway Cloning
  Sequencing primers: 5′ GGGTGGAGACTGAAGTTAGGCCAG; 3′ CACATAGCGTAAAAGGAGCAACATAG
Resource information
  A portion of this plasmid was derived from a plasmid made by: Broad Institute Genetic Perturbation Platform
Terms and licenses: Academic/Nonprofit Terms; Industry Terms: Not Available to Industry
Depositor comments: NM_001141969.1 Please test multiple small colonies in case of plasmid recombination. To make this collection available in a timely manner, a portion of this collection was not fully sequenced by Addgene. If an Addgene verified full plasmid sequence is not available, please contact us prior to placing an order to request the full sequence.
How to cite: TFORF3372 was a gift from Feng Zhang (Addgene plasmid # 144848 ; http://n2t.net/addgene:144848 ; RRID:Addgene_144848)
