>Addgene plasmid #144848 | TFORF3372 | depositor partial sequence | sequence record 286659 | Insert
ATCGATTGATCAACAAGTTTGTACAAAAAAGTTGGCACCATGGCCACCGCTAACAGCATCATCGTGCTGG
ATGATGATGACGAAGATGAAGCAGCTGCTCAGCCAGGGCCCTCCCACCCACTCCCCAATGCGGCCTCACC
TGGGGCAGAAGCCCCTAGCTCCTCTGAGCCTCATGGGGCCAGAGGAAGCAGTAGTTCGGGCGGCAAGAAA
TGCTACAAGCTGGAGAATGAGAAGCTGTTCGAAGAGTTCCTTGAACTTTGTAAGATGCAGACAGCAGACC
ACCCTGAGGTGGTCCCATTCCTCTATAACCGGCAGCAACGTGCCCACTCTCTGTTTTTGGCCTCGGCGGA
GTTCTGCAACATCCTCTCTAGGGTCCTGTCTCGGGCCCGGAGCCGGCCAGCCAAGCTCTATGTCTACATC
AATGAGCTCTGCACTGTTCTCAAGGCCCACTCAGCCAAAAAGAAGCTGAACTTGGCCCCTGCCGCCACCA
CCTCCAATGAGCCCTCTGGGAATAACCCTCCCACACACCTCTCCTTGGACCCCACAAATGCTGAAAACAC
TGCCTCTCAGTCTCCAAGGACCCGTGGTTCCCGGCGGCAGATCCAGCGTTTGGAGCAGCTGCTGGCGCTC
TATGTGGCAGAGATCCGGCGGCTGCAGGAAAAGGAGTTGGATCTCTCAGAATTGGATGACCCAGACTCCG
CATACCTGCAGGAGGCACGGTTGAAGCGTAAGCTGATCCGCCTCTTTGGGCGACTATGTGAGCTGAAAGA
CTGCTCTTCACTGACCGGCCGTGTCATAGAGCAGCGCATCCCCTACCGTGGCACCCGCTACCCAGAGGTT
AACAGGCGCATTGAGCGGCTCATCAACAAGCCAGGGCCTGATACCTTCCCTGACTATGGGGATGTGCTTC
GGGCTGTAGAGAAGGCAGCTGCCCGACACAGCCTTGGCCTCCCCCGACAGCAGCTCCAGCTCATGGCTCA
GGATGCCTTCCGAGATGTGGGCATCAGGTTACAGGAGCGACGTCACCTCGATCTCATCTACAACTTTGGC
TGCCACCTCACAGATGACTATAGGCCAGGCGTTGACCCTGCACTATCAGATCCTGTGTTGGCCCGGCGCC
TTCGGGAAAACCGGAGTTTGGCCATGAGTCGGCTGGATGAGGTCATCTCCAAATATGCAATGTTGCAAGA
CAAAAGTGAGGAGGGCGAGAGAAAAAAGAGAAGAGCTCGGCTCCAAGGCACCTCTTCCCACTCTGCAGAC
ACCCCCGAAGCCTCCTTGGATTCTGGTGAGGGCCCTAGTGGAATGGCATCCCAGGGGTGCCCTTCTGCCT
CCAGAGCTGAGACAGATGACGAAGACGATGAGGAGAGTGATGAGGAAGAGGAGGAGGAGGAGGAAGAAGA
AGAGGAGGAGGCCACAGATTCTGAAGAGGAGGAGGATCTGGAACAGATGCAGGAGGGTCAGGAGGATGAT
GAAGAGGAGGACGAAGAGGAAGAAGCAGCAGCAGGTAAAGATGGAGACAAGAGCCCCATGTCCTCACTAC
AGATCTCCAATGAAAAGAACCTGGAACCTGGCAAACAGATCAGCAGATCTTCAGGGGAGCAGCAAAACAA
AGGACGCATAGTGTCACCATCGTTACTGTCAGAAGAACCCCTGGCCCCCTCCAGCATAGATGCTGAAAGC
AATGGAGAACAGCCTGAGGAGCTGACCCTGGAGGAAGAAAGCCCTGTGTCTCAGCTCTTTGAGCTAGAGA
TTGAAGCTTTGCCCCTGGATACCCCTTCCTCTGTGGAGACGGACATTTCCTCTTCCAGGAAGCAATCAGA
GGAGCCCTTCACCACTGTCTTAGAGAATGGAGCAGGCATGGTCTCTTCTACTTCCTTCAATGGAGGCGTC
TCTCCTCACAACTGGGGAGATTCTGGTCCCCCCTGCAAAAAATCTCGGAAGGAGAAGAAGCAAACAGGAT
CAGGGCCATTAGGAAACAGCTATGTGGAAAGGCAAAGGTCAGTGCATGAGAAGAATGGGAAAAAGATATG
TACCCTGCCCAGCCCACCTTCCCCCTTGGCTTCCTTGGCCCCAGTTGCTGATTCCTCCACGAGGGTGGAC
TCTCCCAGCCATGGCCTGGTGACCAGCTCCCTCTGCATCCCTTCTCCAGCCCGGCTGTCCCAAACCCCCC
ATTCACAGCCTCCTCGGCCTGGTACTTGCAAGACAAGTGTGGCCACACAATGCGATCCAGAAGAGATCAT
CGTGCTCTCAGACTCTGATTTGCCAACTTTCTTGTACAAAGTGGTTGATATCGGTAAGCCTATCCCTAAC
CCTCTCCTCGGTCTCGATTCTACGTAGTAATGAACTAGTCCGTAACTTGAAAGTATTTCGATTTCTTGGC
TTTATATATCTTGTGGAAAGGACGACACCCCTCAGCTCAGTCGCCGATC
