>Addgene plasmid #144848 | TFORF3372 | depositor partial sequence | sequence record 286660 | Barcode
CACCCCTCAGCTCAGTCGCCGATC
